Addgene plasmid #18329: T4 Lysozyme S44M WT*
Depositing lab: Brian Matthews. Depositing organization: University of Oregon.
Backbone
  Vector backbone: pHS1403
  Backbone size w/o insert (bp): 5000
  Vector type: Bacterial Expression
Growth in bacteria
  Bacterial resistance: Ampicillin, 100 μg/mL
  Growth temperature: 37°C
  Growth strain: DH5alpha
  Copy number: High Copy
Gene/Insert
  Gene/Insert name: T4 Lysozyme (alt name: AS44M)
  Species: Bacteriophage T4
  Insert size (bp): 600
  Mutation: S44M WT*
  GenBank ID: NP_049736
  Entrez Gene: e (a.k.a. T4p123)
  Cloning method: Restriction Enzyme; 5′ cloning site BamHI (not destroyed); 3′ cloning site HindIII (not destroyed)
  Sequencing primers: 5′ na; 3′ GGCGTATCACGAGGCCC
Terms and licenses: Academic/Nonprofit Terms; Industry Terms: Not Available to Industry
Depositor comments: The BamHI site is 27 bp from the ATG and the HindIII site is 115 bp from the stop.
How to cite: T4 Lysozyme S44M WT* was a gift from Brian Matthews (Addgene plasmid # 18329 ; http://n2t.net/addgene:18329 ; RRID:Addgene_18329)
