[The description below was written by a language model from this plasmid's Addgene catalogue record.]
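Description:
T4 Lysozyme S44M WT* is a bacterial expression plasmid built on the pHS1403 backbone (about 5 kb without insert) that carries a mutant version of the bacteriophage T4 lysozyme gene, the product of phage gene e. It is maintained in E. coli as a high-copy plasmid under ampicillin selection. The record does not state the origin of replication or the promoter that drives expression, and no feature table is available to show the regulatory elements or any fusion tags.

The insert is roughly 600 bp and was cloned as a BamHI–HindIII fragment, with both sites preserved so that the cassette can be excised or exchanged. According to the depositor's notes, the BamHI site lies 27 bp from the start codon and the HindIII site 115 bp from the stop codon, so the fragment includes short flanking untranslated stretches on either side of the coding sequence. The encoded protein carries a serine-to-methionine substitution at position 44, made in the "WT*" background. The record does not define WT*; in the T4 lysozyme literature the term conventionally denotes the cysteine-free pseudo-wild-type protein used as a reference for engineered variants.

The record does not give a specific purpose. As a single-site substitution in a well-characterised model enzyme, the construct is suited to producing recombinant mutant protein in bacteria for comparison with the parent protein, for example in studies of how individual residues affect protein stability, folding or structure.
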