>Addgene plasmid #18329 | T4 Lysozyme S44M WT* | addgene partial sequence | sequence record 24117 | 3primeUP
CTANGAAAAAGCCCGCTCATTAGGCGGGCTCAGATCTGCTCATGTTTGACAGCTTATCATCGATAAGCTT
CGGCAATAAATTCTTGATATGTTTTCATATGTTTCCTTTAAATATTTTAATTAGTAATTGTCTATTCAAG
TAATTGTGAATATACTATCACAATTCCAAGAGAAAGTAAACAGCTTTATAGATTTTTATACGCGTCCCAA
GTGCCAGTTCTAAACGTTGTAATGACTCGTTTTGCGCGATTAGGTGTTTGATTATACCATCTACTTTTAG
CTAAGTTAACTGCTGCTTCATCCCAGCGTTTTTGTTGAAGCATACGTAAAGAGTTAGTAAATCCTGCCAC
ACCGGTTTCTCCCATTTGGAAAACCATATTAATCAATGCAGCGCGACGAACCGCATCAAGAGAATCATAA
ACCGGTTTTAATTTAGCATTTCTCAGAATTCCGCGAACAGCAGCATCAACATCCTGATTAAAGAGTTTTT
CAGCCTCATCTTTTGTAATTACACCATTAGTATTACGCCCAATAGCTTTATCTAATTCCATTTTAGCAGC
ATTAAGTGATGGACTTTTTGTAAGCAAATGACCGATGCCAATAGTGTAATAGCCTTCTGTGTCTTTATAG
ATTTTAAGTCTAAGACCTTCATCTATACGTAACATTTCAAATATATTCATAATACCTCCTAAGCATCGAT
GGATCCTGTTTCCTGTGTGAAATTGTTATCCGCTCACAATTCCACACATTATACGAGCCGATGATTAATT
GTCAACAGGGGGATGGGGAGTAAGCTCATCGATGGATCGANCCGGNTTNCCNGGGGGGAAATGGTTANCC
GCTCNCAATTCCNCACATTATACGAGCCGGAAGCATAAAGTGGNAAAGCCCGGGGGTGCCTAANGAGTGN
AGCTANCTTACATTAATTGCGTNGCGCTCNCTGCCCGCTTTCCAGTCGGGAAACCTGNCGGGCCAGGANN
CCATCGAANGGNGGCAAANCCTTTCGCGGGNANGGCATGANANCNCCCGGGAAAAAAGNCCANTTCNGGG
GGGGGGNAAGGNGAAANN
